Addgene plasmid #225069: pET28:LanII-2B
Purpose: Expresses precursor peptide and lanthipeptide synthetase from LanII-2B (FAST-RiPPs) in E. coli
Depositing lab: Wilfred van der Donk. Depositing organization: University of Illinois at Urbana-Champaign. Publication: A scalable platform to discover antimicrobials of ribosomal origin. Ayikpoe RS, Shi C, Battiste AJ, Eslami SM, Ramesh S, Simon MA, Bothwell IR, Lee H, Rice AJ, Ren H, Tian Q, Harris LA, Sarksian R, Zhu L, Frerk AM, Precord TW, van der Donk WA, Mitchell DA, Zhao H. Nat Commun. 2022 Oct 17;13(1):6135. doi: 10.1038/s41467-022-33890-w. PubMed 36253467.
Backbone
  Vector backbone: pET28a
  Vector type: Bacterial Expression
Growth in bacteria
  Bacterial resistance: Kanamycin, 50 μg/mL
  Growth temperature: 37°C
  Growth strain: DH5alpha
  Copy number: High Copy
Gene/Insert
  Gene/Insert name: LanA (LanII-2B)
  Species: Archangium violaceum
  Insert size (bp): 261
  Mutation: WT
  Promoter: T7
  Tag / fusion protein: His6 (N terminal on insert)
  Cloning method: Golden Gate
Terms and licenses: Academic/Nonprofit Terms; Industry Terms: Not Available to Industry
Depositor comments: Also encodes LanM (LanII-2B)
How to cite: pET28:LanII-2B was a gift from Wilfred van der Donk (Addgene plasmid # 225069 ; http://n2t.net/addgene:225069 ; RRID:Addgene_225069)
