[The description below was written by a language model from this plasmid's Addgene catalogue record and pLannotate feature annotations shown in this document.]
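Description:
pET28:LanII-2B is a bacterial expression plasmid built on the pET28a backbone for co-producing a class II lanthipeptide precursor and its modifying enzyme in E. coli. It replicates from a ColE1/pMB1-type origin, with the bom site and rop gene of the pBR322 lineage also annotated, although the catalogue lists it as high copy. Selection is by kanamycin through the aph(3')-Ia resistance gene. An f1 origin is present, and the backbone carries lacI under its own promoter to supply lac repressor. The short tetracycline-resistance and AmpR promoter fragments in the feature table appear to be backbone remnants rather than functional markers.

The payload, assembled by Golden Gate cloning, is organised as two independent T7 transcription units, each with its own T7 promoter, lac operator and T7 terminator. The first unit holds the wild-type LanA precursor peptide gene (261 bp) from Archangium violaceum, fused to an N-terminal His6 tag for affinity purification; the annotation tool picks this tag up as a fragment of a longer His tag. The second unit spans roughly 3.2 kb with no annotated coding feature. Its size and position fit the LanM lanthipeptide synthetase that the depositor notes is also encoded, though the feature table does not label it. Because both cassettes need T7 RNA polymerase and are repressed by LacI, expression would be IPTG-inducible in a host that supplies the polymerase.

Co-expression lets the synthetase modify the precursor in vivo, the dehydration and cyclisation chemistry typical of LanM enzymes, so that the modified, His-tagged peptide can be recovered. The construct belongs to the FAST-RiPPs set, a scalable platform for discovering ribosomally derived antimicrobial peptides.
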