Features (pLannotate 1.2.2; 19 found; start..end, strand, type, name):
      1..589     +  rep_origin     ori: high-copy-number ColE1/pMB1/pBR322/pUC origin of replication
    775..914     -  misc_feature   bom: basis of mobility region from pBR322
   1016..1207    -  CDS            rop: Rop protein, which maintains plasmids at low copy number; rop
   1224..1604    +  CDS            YPB1_ECOLX: Protein predicted: Swiss-Prot protein existence level 4. From Escherichia coli.
   1676..1967    -  CDS            TcR (fragment): tetracycline efflux protein; tet; confers resistance to tetracycline
   1982..2003    -  protein_bind   CAP binding site: CAP binding activates transcription in the presence of cAMP. E. coli catabolite activator protein
   2016..3098    -  CDS            lacI: lac repressor; lacI; The lac repressor binds to the lac operator to inhibit transcription in E. coli. This inhibition can be relieved by adding lactose or isopropyl-β-D-thiogalactopyranoside (IPTG).
   3099..3176    -  promoter       lacI promoter: lacI
   3184..3463    -  CDS            TcR (fragment): tetracycline efflux protein; tet; confers resistance to tetracycline
   3489..3507    +  promoter       T7 promoter: promoter for bacteriophage T7 RNA polymerase
   3508..3532    +  protein_bind   lac operator: The lac repressor binds to the lac operator to inhibit transcription in E. coli. This inhibition can be relieved by adding lactose or isopropyl-β-D-thiogalactopyranoside (IPTG). lac repressor encoded by lacI
   3549..3566    +  CDS            9xHis (fragment): 9xHis affinity tag
   3877..3924    +  terminator     T7 terminator: transcription terminator for bacteriophage T7 RNA polymerase
   3929..3947    +  promoter       T7 promoter: promoter for bacteriophage T7 RNA polymerase
   3948..3972    +  protein_bind   lac operator: The lac repressor binds to the lac operator to inhibit transcription in E. coli. This inhibition can be relieved by adding lactose or isopropyl-β-D-thiogalactopyranoside (IPTG). lac repressor encoded by lacI
   7218..7265    +  terminator     T7 terminator: transcription terminator for bacteriophage T7 RNA polymerase
   7306..7734    +  rep_origin     f1 ori (sequence partly withheld): f1 bacteriophage origin of replication; arrow indicates direction of (+) strand synthesis
   7787..7844    +  promoter       AmpR promoter (fragment): bla
   7853..8668    -  CDS            KanR: aminoglycoside phosphotransferase; aph(3')-Ia; confers resistance to kanamycin in bacteria or G418 (Geneticin®) in eukaryotes
>Addgene plasmid #225069 | pET28:LanII-2B | addgene full sequence | sequence record 447440 | Addgene NGS Result
TTGAGATCCTTTTTTTCTGCGCGTAATCTGCTGCTTGCAAACAAAAAAACCACCGCTACCAGCGGTGGTT
TGTTTGCCGGATCAAGAGCTACCAACTCTTTTTCCGAAGGTAACTGGCTTCAGCAGAGCGCAGATACCAA
ATACTGTCCTTCTAGTGTAGCCGTAGTTAGGCCACCACTTCAAGAACTCTGTAGCACCGCCTACATACCT
CGCTCTGCTAATCCTGTTACCAGTGGCTGCTGCCAGTGGCGATAAGTCGTGTCTTACCGGGTTGGACTCA
AGACGATAGTTACCGGATAAGGCGCAGCGGTCGGGCTGAACGGGGGGTTCGTGCACACAGCCCAGCTTGG
AGCGAACGACCTACACCGAACTGAGATACCTACAGCGTGAGCTATGAGAAAGCGCCACGCTTCCCGAAGG
GAGAAAGGCGGACAGGTATCCGGTAAGCGGCAGGGTCGGAACAGGAGAGCGCACGAGGGAGCTTCCAGGG
GGAAACGCCTGGTATCTTTATAGTCCTGTCGGGTTTCGCCACCTCTGACTTGAGCGTCGATTTTTGTGAT
GCTCGTCAGGGGGGCGGAGCCTATGGAAAAACGCCAGCAACGCGGCCTTTTTACGGTTCCTGGCCTTTTG
CTGGCCTTTTGCTCACATGTTCTTTCCTGCGTTATCCCCTGATTCTGTGGATAACCGTATTACCGCCTTT
GAGTGAGCTGATACCGCTCGCCGCAGCCGAACGACCGAGCGCAGCGAGTCAGTGAGCGAGGAAGCGGAAG
AGCGCCTGATGCGGTATTTTCTCCTTACGCATCTGTGCGGTATTTCACACCGCAATGGTGCACTCTCAGT
ACAATCTGCTCTGATGCCGCATAGTTAAGCCAGTATACACTCCGCTATCGCTACGTGACTGGGTCATGGC
TGCGCCCCGACACCCGCCAACACCCGCTGACGCGCCCTGACGGGCTTGTCTGCTCCCGGCATCCGCTTAC
AGACAAGCTGTGACCGTCTCCGGGAGCTGCATGTGTCAGAGGTTTTCACCGTCATCACCGAAACGCGCGA
GGCAGCTGCGGTAAAGCTCATCAGCGTGGTCGTGAAGCGATTCACAGATGTCTGCCTGTTCATCCGCGTC
CAGCTCGTTGAGTTTCTCCAGAAGCGTTAATGTCTGGCTTCTGATAAAGCGGGCCATGTTAAGGGCGGTT
TTTTCCTGTTTGGTCACTGATGCCTCCGTGTAAGGGGGATTTCTGTTCATGGGGGTAATGATACCGATGA
AACGAGAGAGGATGCTCACGATACGGGTTACTGATGATGAACATGCCCGGTTACTGGAACGTTGTGAGGG
TAAACAACTGGCGGTATGGATGCGGCGGGACCAGAGAAAAATCACTCAGGGTCAATGCCAGCGCTTCGTT
AATACAGATGTAGGTGTTCCACAGGGTAGCCAGCAGCATCCTGCGATGCAGATCCGGAACATAATGGTGC
AGGGCGCTGACTTCCGCGTTTCCAGACTTTACGAAACACGGAAACCGAAGACCATTCATGTTGTTGCTCA
GGTCGCAGACGTTTTGCAGCAGCAGTCGCTTCACGTTCGCTCGCGTATCGGTGATTCATTCTGCTAACCA
GTAAGGCAACCCCGCCAGCCTAGCCGGGTCCTCAACGACAGGAGCACGATCATGCGCACCCGTGGGGCCG
CCATGCCGGCGATAATGGCCTGCTTCTCGCCGAAACGTTTGGTGGCGGGACCAGTGACGAAGGCTTGAGC
GAGGGCGTGCAAGATTCCGAATACCGCAAGCGACAGGCCGATCATCGTCGCGCTCCAGCGAAAGCGGTCC
TCGCCGAAAATGACCCAGAGCGCTGCCGGCACCTGTCCTACGAGTTGCATGATAAAGAAGACAGTCATAA
GTGCGGCGACGATAGTCATGCCCCGCGCCCACCGGAAGGAGCTGACTGGGTTGAAGGCTCTCAAGGGCAT
CGGTCGAGATCCCGGTGCCTAATGAGTGAGCTAACTTACATTAATTGCGTTGCGCTCACTGCCCGCTTTC
CAGTCGGGAAACCTGTCGTGCCAGCTGCATTAATGAATCGGCCAACGCGCGGGGAGAGGCGGTTTGCGTA
TTGGGCGCCAGGGTGGTTTTTCTTTTCACCAGTGAGACGGGCAACAGCTGATTGCCCTTCACCGCCTGGC
CCTGAGAGAGTTGCAGCAAGCGGTCCACGCTGGTTTGCCCCAGCAGGCGAAAATCCTGTTTGATGGTGGT
TAACGGCGGGATATAACATGAGCTGTCTTCGGTATCGTCGTATCCCACTACCGAGATATCCGCACCAACG
CGCAGCCCGGACTCGGTAATGGCGCGCATTGCGCCCAGCGCCATCTGATCGTTGGCAACCAGCATCGCAG
TGGGAACGATGCCCTCATTCAGCATTTGCATGGTTTGTTGAAAACCGGACATGGCACTCCAGTCGCCTTC
CCGTTCCGCTATCGGCTGAATTTGATTGCGAGTGAGATATTTATGCCAGCCAGCCAGACGCAGACGCGCC
GAGACAGAACTTAATGGGCCCGCTAACAGCGCGATTTGCTGGTGACCCAATGCGACCAGATGCTCCACGC
CCAGTCGCGTACCGTCTTCATGGGAGAAAATAATACTGTTGATGGGTGTCTGGTCAGAGACATCAAGAAA
TAACGCCGGAACATTAGTGCAGGCAGCTTCCACAGCAATGGCATCCTGGTCATCCAGCGGATAGTTAATG
ATCAGCCCACTGACGCGTTGCGCGAGAAGATTGTGCACCGCCGCTTTACAGGCTTCGACGCCGCTTCGTT
CTACCATCGACACCACCACGCTGGCACCCAGTTGATCGGCGCGAGATTTAATCGCCGCGACAATTTGCGA
CGGCGCGTGCAGGGCCAGACTGGAGGTGGCAACGCCAATCAGCAACGACTGTTTGCCCGCCAGTTGTTGT
GCCACGCGGTTGGGAATGTAATTCAGCTCCGCCATCGCCGCTTCCACTTTTTCCCGCGTTTTCGCAGAAA
CGTGGCTGGCCTGGTTCACCACGCGGGAAACGGTCTGATAAGAGACACCGGCATACTCTGCGACATCGTA
TAACGTTACTGGTTTCACATTCACCACCCTGAATTGACTCTCTTCCGGGCGCTATCATGCCATACCGCGA
AAGGTTTTGCGCCATTCGATGGTGTCCGGGATCTCGACGCTCTCCCTTATGCGACTCCTGCATTAGGAAG
CAGCCCAGTAGTAGGTTGAGGCCGTTGAGCACCGCCGCCGCAAGGAATGGTGCATGCAAGGAGATGGCGC
CCAACAGTCCCCCGGCCACGGGGCCTGCCACCATACCCACGCCGAAACAAGCGCTCATGAGCCCGAAGTG
GCGAGCCCGATCTTCCCCATCGGTGATGTCGGCGATATAGGCGCCAGCAACCGCACCTGTGGCGCCGGTG
ATGCCGGCCACGATGCGTCCGGCGTAGAGGATCGAGATCTCGATCCCGCGAAATATGGTAATACGACTCA
CTATAGGGGAATTGTGAGCGGATAACAATTCCAAGGAGATATACAATGCACCACCACCACCACCACGCAA
TGAAGAAAGAGTCGATTGTCCGTGCGTGGAAAGATCCAGCGTTTCGTGCAAGTCTGTCAGCGGAAGAGCG
TGCCAGCCTGCCTGAAAGCCCTAGCGGTCGCGCATTGACCGAATTGGACGAAAGCGAATTGCTGGGTGTT
ACAGGTGGAAAAGCCGCTTTAGAACCGTCGACCGGGTGCACGGATGGCGTTCCGACTTGCGGGATTGTTC
CATTTTGTGACCTTGAAGTTGCGTAAAGAAGGTATTTGCCCGATAATCAATACCCCAGGCTTCTAACTTT
TTCCACTCGCTTGAGCCGGCTACGGTCTAGCATAACCCCTTGGGGCCTCTAAACGGGTCTTGAGGGGTTT
TTTGCCCTTAATACGACTCACTATAGGGGAATTGTGAGCGGATAACAATTCCAAGGAGATATACAATGCA
ATTCATTGCCCCGGTGTTTCCATGGAAGAAAGCTGCCTTTCTGCACGAGCGTGCAACTGCAAAACATGAA
GATCCGCCACCCGAATGTGAACCGGTACTCCAGGAAGCAGAGCGTCGCGCGAGCGCGTGGCGTCAACTGA
TGGCCGGAGATGATGCCACACTGGATGAACGTTTGAAAAGCGTGGGTCTTGATCGTGAAGCATTTCTCCG
TATTCTGGTCCGCAGTGGCAATCAAGAGGATGCACCAGAAGATAATGGTCCGTGGGTTTCTCTGATTGAG
GAAGTTTTGGAACAGCGCCATGCTGGAGAACCTTTACCACCATCTCTTCAACCACCGTCAGGTCCGGGAC
AACCTGGGTTGGCGTTTTCCGGATTCGTTCAGCCCTTCTTGCGCCTGGCAGCAGCACGCTTGCGTACGGT
TACCGCCGCTTTACAGGCCCGTTTTGGACTTGGTCTGCCGTTACTGAGTCCCGAAGCCGAAGCGTCACTT
CTGGAAGGGCTGGCACGCCGCTTACAAAGTCTGTCAACGCGTACTCTGATCCTTGAATTGAATGTTGCAC
GTGTAATGGAAGAATTACCGGGCGATACGCCGCAAGAACGTTTTCATCATTTCTCCACGGTTCGCCTGCA
AGAACCTCGTGTACTGGCACCTCTGCTTGAGGAATATCCGGTACTTGCACGCCTGTTGGCGACGTCCGCG
GAACGTTGGTTGACAGTGAGCCTGGAACTCTTAGAACGTCTGGCTTCGGAACGTGAACAATTGGGGCAAT
CCTTTCTGGGCGGGCAAGATATTGGGACGCTGGTAGGCTTACAGAGTGGTGTGTCCGATCTTCATCGTGA
AGGCCGTGGCGTTGTGCTGTTACGTTTCAGCAGCGGACTGCGTCTTGTGTATAAACCGAAATCGCTGGCG
GTAGATGTTCGCTTTCAACGTCTGTTACAAACACTGAATGCGTGGGGAGCACGTCATCCGCATCGCGTAC
TGACAGTATTGGATCGCGGCACACATGGTTGGGTTGAACACGTTAAAGCAGAAGGCTGCGACAGTCGTGA
AGCACTTCAACGCTTTTACTGGCGTCAAGGTAGCAGCCTGGCCTTGTTGCATCTGTTAGCAGCAGTAGAT
TTTCATTTGGAAAATCTGATTGCAGCAGGTGAATATCCGGTGCTGGTAGATTTAGAGGCCCTCTTCCATC
AGCGTCTCGCACTGGAAACGGGTGATAGCGCCATGCGCCGTGCCTGGGGTGAACTTGATCGTTCTATTAT
TTCAGTTGGTATGTTGCCGATGCTGATTTTCGGGCGTGCCGGCCGTGCCGGTGTTGATATGAGCGGACTC
GGCGGTGAAGCGGGTCAACGTTCTCCGCATGCGGTTCCTATGGTCGAAGATGCCCATTCGGATACTATGC
GCATGGTACGTCGTCAAGGACGTACCTCTGGTTCCAGCAACCGTCCTCTGCTGCAGGGCCAGCCGGTCGA
TCCAGCAGGATTTACTGAAGATATTGTACAGGGTTTTGAAGAGACGCATCGCCTGTTACGTCAGCATCGT
GAAGAACTTGGTGCGCGCCTGCAGTCATTTGCAGATGTTGAAGTTCGTCATATCGTACGTGCAACGCAGC
GTTACGCGCTTCTGTTGCAAGAAAGCGTGCATCCAGATTTCCTGCGCGAAGGCCTTGAACGTGATAAAGT
GTTAGATAACCTGTGGGCTGAAGCGTCGCTTGTTCCGGCTCTGCGCCGCCTCGTACCTAGTGAACATGCT
GATCTGCGTTTAGGAGATATCCCTCTCTTCACAACACGCCCGGGTCAGCGTCACCTCTGGAACTCCACCG
GGGAATGTATCCGTGACTACTTTGCACGTGACTCGCTGTCGGAAGTACGTGAACGTTTAGCTCGCATGGA
TGAAAAGGATTGTGATTGGCAAGTCTCACTGATCCGCAAATCCATGGTGTCTCTTGACAAGGGGCGCTCT
ACGGCGCGTCCGGCAGCACGTACTACCCCGCCGCCATCATTGCCGCCGGCCTCACGTGAGGATTGTCTGG
CTGCAGCAGTTTCGATTGGCGAGCAATTAGCGGCGCGCGCCATTCGTGGTAAAACGGATGTATCATGGAT
CGGCATGTCGCTGGAAGATCTGGGTCAGTGGCGCTGGTCGTTAAGTCCTTTAGGTACGGACCTTTACGAA
GGTGTAGGCGGTGTGTCCCTCTTTCTCGCGTACCTGGCACGTGAAACAGGGCGTGCGGATTTTGAACAAC
TGGCCCGTGCAGGCCTTGAAACTGTGCGCGATGCTTGGCGCAATCCTGATCCCAGCGATGCAGGTGTGGG
CGCCTATGTCGGTCGTACAAGTTCCGCGTACGTGCTGGCACACTTGTCCGCACTGTGGAATCAACCAGCA
CTTTTGGACGAAGTGATTGCAGGCCTGCCGACGTTGGAACCGCTGATTGATGCGGATACACGCCTCGATT
TATTAAGCGGTAGCGCCGGCTGTGCACTGGTGCTGTTGGGACTCCATGCCCGTACCGGTGATCCTCGTTT
ACTGGATGCTGCTCGTCGTTGCGGTGAACGCTTGCTGGTCACTGCCCAGCCGTGTCCTGAAGGTGGTGTA
GGCTGGAAAGGTCCGGCAGCATGGCGCCCGCTTTCCGGTTTTAGTCATGGTGCCGCAGGAATTGCATATG
CACTGCTGGCCCTCGCAGCCGCAACCGGGGACACGCGCTATCGCGAATTGGCACATCAAGCACTTATCCA
TGAACGCGCGCTGTTCGTGCCAGAACGTGGTAATTGGAAAGACTTACGTGAGCCGGAAACCTCGACGGGT
GAAGCGAGCTCGGGATTTATGGTCACCTGGTGTCATGGTGCACCAGGCATTGCCCTGGGACGCTTGTGTT
CACTTCGCTATTTGGATGGTCCTGAAGTTCGTGCAGAATTAGAAACAGCCCTTACAACAACGTTAAGCGA
AGGTTTTGGCGGTGGTCATTGCCTGTGCCATGGTGATCTGGGCAACGTCGAAAGTCTCTTACTGGCGGGA
GAAGTTTTAGGTGATGAGCGTTGGTCACATGCAGCACGCGAGCGTGCAGCGCATTCACTCCATCAGGCAC
GTACTCGCGGTTGGTTATGCGGTCTGCCGCGCGGTACAGAGACGCCCGGTCTGCTTATGGGACTCGCGGG
AATTGGTTATGGTTTATTACGTCTGGCCGCTCCTGAACGCGTCCCACCAGTATTAACGCTGGCCATGCCG
TAACGGTCTAGCATAACCCCTTGGGGCCTCTAAACGGGTCTTGAGGGGTTTTTTGAGCGCTGAAAGGAGG
AACTATATCCGGATTGGCGAATGGG
[124 nt withheld, positions 7306-7429]
C
[91 nt withheld, positions 7431-7521]
A
[49 nt withheld, positions 7523-7571]
CCTTTGACGTTGGAGTCCACGTTCTTT
[37 nt withheld, positions 7599-7635]
ACCCTATCTCGGTCTATTCTTTTGATTTATAAGGGATTTTGCCGATTTCGGCCTATTGGTTAAAAAATGA
GCTGATTTAACAAAAATTTAACGCGAATTTTAACAAAATATTAACGCTTACAATTTAGGTGGCACTTTTC
GGGGAAATGTGCGCGGAACCCCTATTTGTTTATTTTTCTAAATACATTCAAATATGTATCCGCTCATGAA
TTAATTCTTAGAAAAACTCATCGAGCATCAAATGAAACTGCAATTTATTCATATCAGGATTATCAATACC
ATATTTTTGAAAAAGCCGTTTCTGTAATGAAGGAGAAAACTCACCGAGGCAGTTCCATAGGATGGCAAGA
TCCTGGTATCGGTCTGCGATTCCGACTCGTCCAACATCAATACAACCTATTAATTTCCCCTCGTCAAAAA
TAAGGTTATCAAGTGAGAAATCACCATGAGTGACGACTGAATCCGGTGAGAATGGCAAAAGTTTATGCAT
TTCTTTCCAGACTTGTTCAACAGGCCAGCCATTACGCTCGTCATCAAAATCACTCGCATCAACCAAACCG
TTATTCATTCGTGATTGCGCCTGAGCGAGACGAAATACGCGATCGCTGTTAAAAGGACAATTACAAACAG
GAATCGAATGCAACCGGCGCAGGAACACTGCCAGCGCATCAACAATATTTTCACCTGAATCAGGATATTC
TTCTAATACCTGGAATGCTGTTTTCCCGGGGATCGCAGTGGTGAGTAACCATGCATCATCAGGAGTACGG
ATAAAATGCTTGATGGTCGGAAGAGGCATAAATTCCGTCAGCCAGTTTAGTCTGACCATCTCATCTGTAA
CATCATTGGCAACGCTACCTTTGCCATGTTTCAGAAACAACTCTGGCGCATCGGGCTTCCCATACAATCG
ATAGATTGTCGCACCTGATTGCCCGACATTATCGCGAGCCCATTTATACCCATATAAATCAGCATCCATG
TTGGAATTTAATCGCGGCCTAGAGCAAGACGTTTCCCGTTGAATATGGCTCATAACACCCCTTGTATTAC
TGTTTATGTAAGCAGACAGTTTTATTGTTCATGACCAAAATCCCTTAACGTGAGTTTTCGTTCCACTGAG
CGTCAGACCCCGTAGAAAAGATCAAAGGATCTTC
